>Addgene plasmid #162721 | pBa.Halo-Kif13B tail 442-1843 | addgene full sequence | sequence record 319476 | Addgene NGS Result
TCGAGGTGAGCCCCACGTTCTGCTTCACTCTCCCCATCTCCCCCCCCTCCCCACCCCCAATTTTGTATTT
ATTTATTTTTTAATTATTTTGTGCAGCGATGGGGGSGGGGGGGGGGGGGGCGCGCGCCAGGCGGGGCGGG
GCGGGGCGAGGGGCGGGGCGGGGCGAGGCGGAGAGGTGCGGCGGCAGCCAATCAGAGCGGCGCGCTCCGA
AAGTTTCCTTTTATGGCGAGGCGGCGGCGGCGGCGGCCCTATAAAAAGCGAAGCGCGCGGCGGGCGGGAG
TCGCTGCGCGCTGCCTTCGCCCCGTGCCCCGCTCCGCCGCCGCCTCGCGCCGCCCGCCCCGGCTCTGACT
GACCGCGTTACTCCCACAGGTGAGCGGGCGGGACGGCCCTTCTCCTCCGGGCTGTAATTAGCGCTTGGTT
TAATGACGGCTCGTTTCTTTTCTGTGGCTGCGTGAAAGCCTTAAAGGGCTCCGGGAGGGCCCTTTGTGCG
GGGGGGAGCGGCTCGGGGGGTGCGTGCGTGTGTGTGTGCGTGGGGAGCGCCGCGTGCGGCTCCGCGCTGC
CCGGCGGCTGTGAGCGCTGCGGGCGCGGCGCGGGGCTTTGTGCGCTCCGCAGTGTGCGCGAGGGGAGCGC
GGCCGGGGGCGGTGCCCCGCGGTGCGGGGGGGGCTGCGAGGGGAACAAAGGCTGCGTGCGGGGTGTGTGC
GTGGGGGGGTGAGCAGGGGGTGTGGGCGCGGCGGTCGGGCTGTAACCCCCCCCTGCACCCCCCTCCCCGA
GTTGCTGAGCACGGCCCGGCTTCGGGTGCGGGGCTCCGTGCGGGGCGTGGCGCGGGGCTCGCCGTGCCGG
GCGGGGGGTGGCGGCAGGTGGGGGTGCCGGGCGGGGCGGGGCCGCCTCGGGCCGGGGAGGGCTCGGGGGA
GGGGCGCGGCGGCCCCCGGAGCGCCGGCGGCTGTCGAGGCGCGGCGAGCCGCAGCCATTGCCTTTTATGG
TAATCGTGCGAGAGGGCGCAGGGACTTCCTTTGTCCCAAATCTGTGCGGAGCCGAAATCTGGGAGGCGCC
GCCGCACCCCCTCTAGCGGGCGCGGGGCGAAGCGGTGCGGCGCCGGCAGGAAGGAAATGGGCGGGGAGGG
CCTTCGTGCGTCGCCGCGCCGCCGTCCCCTTCTCCATCTCCAGCCTCGGGGCTGTCCGCAGGGGGACGGC
TGCCTTCGGGGGGGACGGGGCAGGGCGGGGTTCGGCTTCTGGCGTGTGACCGGCGGGGTTTATATCTTCC
CTTCTCTGTTCCTCCGCAGCCCCCAAGCTTGGCGCGCCTAGGCCTACCATGGCTAGCCTCGAGCCAACCA
CTGAGGATCTGTACTTTCAGAGCGATAACGATGGATCCGAAATCGGTACTGGCTTTCCATTCGACCCCCA
TTATGTGGAAGTCCTGGGCGAGCGCATGCACTACGTCGATGTTGGTCCGCGCGATGGCACCCCTGTGCTG
TTCCTGCACGGTAACCCGACCTCCTCCTACGTGTGGCGCAACATCATCCCGCATGTTGCACCGACCCATC
GCTGCATTGCTCCAGACCTGATCGGTATGGGCAAATCCGACAAACCAGACCTGGGTTATTTCTTCGACGA
CCACGTCCGCTTCATGGATGCCTTCATCGAAGCCCTGGGTCTGGAAGAGGTCGTCCTGGTCATTCACGAC
TGGGGCTCCGCTCTGGGTTTCCACTGGGCCAAGCGCAATCCAGAGCGCGTCAAAGGTATTGCATTTATGG
AGTTCATCCGCCCTATCCCGACCTGGGACGAATGGCCAGAATTTGCCCGCGAGACCTTCCAGGCCTTCCG
CACCACCGACGTCGGCCGCAAGCTGATCATCGATCAGAACGTTTTTATCGAGGGTACGCTGCCGATGGGT
GTCGTCCGCCCGCTGACTGAAGTCGAGATGGACCATTACCGCGAGCCGTTCCTGAATCCTGTTGACCGCG
AGCCACTGTGGCGCTTCCCAAACGAGCTGCCAATCGCCGGTGAGCCAGCGAACATCGTCGCGCTGGTCGA
AGAATACATGGACTGGCTGCACCAGTCCCCTGTCCCGAAGCTGCTGTTCTGGGGCACCCCAGGCGTTCTG
ATCCCACCGGCCGAAGCCGCTCGCCTGGCCAAAAGCCTGCCTAACTGCAAGGCTGTGGACATCGGCCCGG
GTCTGAATCTGCTGCAAGAAGACAACCCGGACCTGATCGGCAGCGAGATCGCGCGCTGGCTGTCTACTCT
GGAGATTTCCGGTCTGTACAAGGGCGGAGGATCCGGAGGCGGCTCTGGCGGAGGGAAGGTTGGGGATGAC
AAGTGCTTCCTGGTTAACCTGAATGCTGACCCAGCTCTGAATGAACTCCTGGTGTACTACTTAAAGGAGC
ACACGCTGATAGGGTCGGCCAATTCTCAGGACATCCAGCTCTGCGGGATGGGCATCCTCCCTGAGCACGG
CATCATAGACATCACGCCCGAGGGCCAGGTTGTGCTGACTCCTCAGAAGAACACCAGAACATTTGTCAAT
GGGTCTTCTGTCTCCAGCCCCATCCAGCTGCACCATGGGGACAGGATACTGTGGGGAAACAACCATTTCT
TCAGACTCAATCTGCCAAAAAAGAAAAAGAAAGCAGAGCGAGAGGACGAGGACCGTGAGGCATCCCTGAA
AAACGACAGTAGTTCTGAGCAGCTGGATGCCGACGGCGACTCCTCCAGTGAGGTGTCCAGCGAGATCAAC
TTCAACTTTGAGTATGCACAGATGGAGGTGACCATGAAGGCTCTGGGCAGCAATGACCCAATGCAGTCCA
TACTGAGCAGCCTAGAACAGCAGCATGAGGAGGAGAAGCGGTCTGCTCTGGAGCGCCAGAGGCTCATGTA
CGAACACGAACTGGAACAGCTTCGAAGAAGGCTGTCTCCTGAGAGGCAGGACTGCCGCGGTGTGGACCGG
CTCTCCTTCCACTCGCCCAGTGCCCAGCAGCGCTTGAAACAGTGGGCTGAAGAGAGAGAAGCAACATTGA
ATAACAGCTTGATGAGGCTGAGGGAGCAGATTGTAAAGGCCAACCTGCTGGTTCGGGAAGCTAGTTACAT
CGCAGAAGAGTTGGATAAAAGAACCGAGTATAAAGTTACCCTCCAGATTCCAACCTCCAGTCTGGATGCC
AATAGGAAGCGAGGCTCTCTCCTCAGTGAACCTGCCATCCAGGTGAGAAGAAAGGGCAAAGGAAAGCAGA
TTTGGTCTTTGGAAAAGCTGGAAAACAGGCTTTTGGATATGAGAGACCTCTACCAGGAGTGGAAGGAGTG
TGAAGAAGACAGCCCGGTTAGCCGGTCCTACTTCAAGCGTGCTGACCCATTCTATGATGAGCAGGAAAAC
CATAGTCTCATCGGTGTGGCCAATGTCTTCCTGGAGACCCTGTTTTATGACGTGAAGTTACAGTATGCTG
TGCCGATCATCAACCAGAAGGGAGAGGTGGCAGGCCGGCTGCATGTGGAGGTGATGCGACTCAGTGGGGC
TATTGGGGAGAGGATTGCAGGAGGAGACGATCCTACAGAGGTCAGCTCTGAAAAGGAAGCCCAGGAGAAC
AGGCTGGTCTGCATGGTTAAAATACTCCAAGCCACAGGGTTGCCGCAGCATCTGTGTCACTTTGTCTTCT
GCAAATATGACTTCTGGGATCAGCAGGAGCCAGTGACCGTTGCCCCTGAAGTGGATACGTCTTCGTCTCC
CACCAGCAAGCAGCCACAGTGTATGGTTGTGTTCGATCACTGCAGTGAGTTCAGTGTTAACATCACAGAA
GACTTCATTGAATATCTCTCAGAAGGGGCCCTAGCCATTGAAGTATATGGACATAAAATGAATGATCCCC
GGAAAAACCCAGCCCTGTGGGACTTGGGGATCATCCAAGCAAAAACAAGGAGTCTTCGGGACAGGTGGAG
TGAAGTCACCAGAAAGTTGGAATTCTGGGTTCAGATCTTGGAACAGAATGAGAATGGTGATTACTGTCCG
GTGGAAGTAATTGCTGCAAAAGATGTCCCCACAGGAGGGATCTTCCAGCTCCGACAGGGGCAGTCTCGGC
GAGTTCAAGTTGAAGTGAAGTCTGTGCAGGAGTCAGGAACTTTACCACTGATGGAAGAGTGCATATTGTC
AGTTGGCATTGGGTGTGTGAAAGTTAGGCCACTCCGGTCCCCTAAGATCCACGAGAATGTCCATGAGGAA
GAGGAGGACATGGACAGCTACCAGGATAGGGATTTAGAGCGGCTTCGTAGAAAATGGCTCAATGCATTAA
CCAAACGTCAAGAATACTTGGATCAACAACTGCAGAAGCTTGTCAGTAAACATGACAAAACTGAGGATGA
TGCTGACCGAGAGGCACAGCTCCTGGAGATGCGGCTGACGCTCACAGAGGAAAGAAATGCAGTGATGGTG
CCTTCTGCTGGGAGTGGCATTCCAGGGGCCCCTGCAGAATGGACCCCAGTGCCTGGGATGGAGACCCACA
TTCCTGTTATATTTCTTGACTTAAATGCGGATGATTTCAGCTCTCAGGATAATCTCGATGACCCAGAAGC
AGGATGGGATGCTACCCTGACTGGGGAAGAGGAGGAGGAGTTCTTTGAGCTGCAGATTGTGAAACAACAC
GATGGAGAGGTGAAGGCAGAGGCCTCCTGGGACTCTGCAGTGCACAGCTGTCCTCAACTCAGTAAGGGCA
CACCTGCTGACGAGCGAGTGTTCCTCATCCTGCGAGTGACTGTCCAGCTCAGCCATCCTGCCGACATGCA
GCTGGTCCTACGCAAGAGGATTTGTGTCCATGTTCATGGGCGCCAGGGCTTTGCTCAAAGTCTCCTCAAA
AAGATGTCTCACCGGAGCTCTATTCCTGGCTGTGGAGTGACCTTTGAAATCGTCTCCAATATTCCAGAGG
ATGCCCAGGGAGTGGAGGAGCGAGAGGCACTGGCAAGGATGGCAGCTAACGTGGAAAACCCAGCATCTGC
TGACTCCGAGGCCTATATTGAGAAGTACTTGAGGAGTGTGCTGGCCGTGGAAAACCTCCTGACTTTAGAT
CGCCTGCGTCAGGAAGTGGCCGTGAAGGAGCAGCTGACGGGGAAGGGGAAGCTGAGCCGAAGGAGTATCA
GCTCCCCCAGCATGAACAGATTGTCAGGAAGCCGGCAGGAGCTTAGCCCATCCCACAGTCTAGGCAGCAA
CAAGGGCCGGTGGGAAAGTCAACAGGATGTGTCCCAAACACTAGTTTCCAGAGGAATAGCTCCAGGCCCT
CCAGCTCTCTCTGTTTCGCCCCAAAATAACCAGTCTCCTGATCCTGGACTGGGAGGCGTGGCAGCCTCTT
ACTTGAACCCAGTGAAGTCCCTGGTGCCACAGATGCCAAAGCTGCTGAAGTCTCTCTTCCCTGTTCGGGA
TGACAGAAGGGGGAGACACTCATCTCCCCTTGCACACCAGCCCGTGCCCCGAATCTTGGTGCAGCCTACC
TTCTCAGATACCTGGGCAACAAGGACAGAGGAGGTGAGTCACCAGGTTGGGGCTGCCCCACTTGCAGAGG
TGATGGCGGCCCCTGCAGTAAAGATCTGTGACAAACCTGTCAAAGTGTCTTCCCCTCCATCTCCCATGGT
GGTTACTCAGCCCCCAGAAGGACAGGATGGACCACCCAGCCCTTTGAGTGAAGCTTCAAGTGGCTACTTC
TCTCACAGTGTCTCTTCTGCCACCCTGTCAGAAACACTCACCTTAGGCCTGGACACCACAGGCCTCGGCA
GCCAGACGCCTGGTTCCCCCCCTGCCCTGTGTCAGGTCACCCCAGAGCCTGAGCTGGCTTTCCTCTCCTG
CACACTAAGCCATCCTCCTGCCCCAGAGGAGGCCCACGTACCTGCAGCTCCTACTCAAAGCACAGAGCTG
GAGGTTCCCAGAGCACCTCTTCTTTCTGAACCCGCGTCTGCTGTACCCACGTCCCCATTCAGAATCCGGA
AAGTGCGGACCTCAGAGCTTAAGTCCTTCACAGGCATGCTGGGTGGTGCCTCCTCCGGAGCAGAGGAGGA
CCCCCTGGCTTCAGAAGACCCCAGCAATGCTAGGGGACAGACTCTGGGGAGGCTAGAAGTAACATCTGAC
TCTGAGGATGCCAGCGAAGTCCCTGAGTGGCTCAGGGAGGGAGAGTATGTTGTTGTGGGCACCAACAAGA
CGGGCATTGTACGGTATATTGGACCAACTGATTTCCAGGAGGGAACATGGATTGGTGTGGAGCTGGATCT
GCCTGCAGGAAAGAATGATGGCTCCATTGGTGGGAAACAGTATTTCAGGTGCAACCCTGGCTATGGGCTG
CTGGTGAGGCCCAGCCGGGTCCGCAGGGCTGTGGGCACTGGGCGCAGGCGCAGTTCAGGGCTCCAGCCTC
AGGGAGCCCCAGAGGTCCGCAGAAGTGCTACCATCTCGGGCTCTGCCACCAACCTGGCTTCACTGACAGC
TGCACTGGCCAAGGGAGACAGGAGTTACAAGAATCCTGAGAACCGGAAGTCCTGGGCCAGCTAAGTCTAG
ATAAGTAATGATCATAATCAGCCATATCACATCTGTAGAGGTTTTACTTGCTTTAAAAAACCTCCCACAC
CTCCCCCTGAACCTGAAACATAAAATGAATGCAATTGTTGTTGTTAACTTGTTTATTGCAGCTTATAATG
GTTACAAATAAAGCAATAGCATCACAAATTTCACAAATAAAGCATTTTTTTCACTGCATTCTAGTTGTGG
TTTGTCCAAACTCATCAATGTATCTTATCATGTCTGGATCCCCGGGTACCGAGCTCGAATTCGTAATCAT
GTCATAGCTGTTTCCTGTGTGAAATTGTTATCCGCTCACAATTCCACACAACATACGAGCCGGAAGCATA
AAGTGTAAAGCCTGGGGTGCCTAATGAGTGAGCTAACTCACATTAATTGCGTTGCGCTCACTGCCCGCTT
TCCAGTCGGGAAACCTGTCGTGCCAGCTGCATTAATGAATCGGCCAACGCGCGGGGAGAGGCGGTTTGCG
TATTGGGCGCTCTTCCGCTTCCTCGCTCACTGACTCGCTGCGCTCGGTCGTTCGGCTGCGGCGAGCGGTA
TCAGCTCACTCAAAGGCGGTAATACGGTTATCCACAGAATCAGGGGATAACGCAGGAAAGAACATGTGAG
CAAAAGGCCAGCAAAAGGCCAGGAACCGTAAAAAGGCCGCGTTGCTGGCGTTTTTCCATAGGCTCCGCCC
CCCTGACGAGCATCACAAAAATCGACGCTCAAGTCAGAGGTGGCGAAACCCGACAGGACTATAAAGATAC
CAGGCGTTTCCCCCTGGAAGCTCCCTCGTGCGCTCTCCTGTTCCGACCCTGCCGCTTACCGGATACCTGT
CCGCCTTTCTCCCTTCGGGAAGCGTGGCGCTTTCTCATAGCTCACGCTGTAGGTATCTCAGTTCGGTGTA
GGTCGTTCGCTCCAAGCTGGGCTGTGTGCACGAACCCCCCGTTCAGCCCGACCGCTGCGCCTTATCCGGT
AACTATCGTCTTGAGTCCAACCCGGTAAGACACGACTTATCGCCACTGGCAGCAGCCACTGGTAACAGGA
TTAGCAGAGCGAGGTATGTAGGCGGTGCTACAGAGTTCTTGAAGTGGTGGCCTAACTACGGCTACACTAG
AAGAACAGTATTTGGTATCTGCGCTCTGCTGAAGCCAGTTACCTTCGGAAAAAGAGTTGGTAGCTCTTGA
TCCGGCAAACAAACCACCGCTGGTAGCGGTGGTTTTTTTGTTTGCAAGCAGCAGATTACGCGCAGAAAAA
AAGGATCTCAAGAAGATCCTTTGATCTTTTCTACGGGGTCTGACGCTCAGTGGAACGAAAACTCACGTTA
AGGGATTTTGGTCATGAGATTATCAAAAAGGATCTTCACCTAGATCCTTTTAAATTAAAAATGAAGTTTT
AAATCAATCTAAAGTATATATGAGTAAACTTGGTCTGACAGTTACCAATGCTTAATCAGTGAGGCACCTA
TCTCAGCGATCTGTCTATTTCGTTCATCCATAGTTGCCTGACTCCCCGTCGTGTAGATAACTACGATACG
GGAGGGCTTACCATCTGGCCCCAGTGCTGCAATGATACCGCGAGACCCACGCTCACCGGCTCCAGATTTA
TCAGCAATAAACCAGCCAGCCGGAAGGGCCGAGCGCAGAAGTGGTCCTGCAACTTTATCCGCCTCCATCC
AGTCTATTAATTGTTGCCGGGAAGCTAGAGTAAGTAGTTCGCCAGTTAATAGTTTGCGCAACGTTGTTGC
CATTGCTACAGGCATCGTGGTGTCACGCTCGTCGTTTGGTATGGCTTCATTCAGCTCCGGTTCCCAACGA
TCAAGGCGAGTTACATGATCCCCCATGTTGTGCAAAAAAGCGGTTAGCTCCTTCGGTCCTCCGATCGTTG
TCAGAAGTAAGTTGGCCGCAGTGTTATCACTCATGGTTATGGCAGCACTGCATAATTCTCTTACTGTCAT
GCCATCCGTAAGATGCTTTTCTGTGACTGGTGAGTACTCAACCAAGTCATTCTGAGAATAGTGTATGCGG
CGACCGAGTTGCTCTTGCCCGGCGTCAATACGGGATAATACCGCGCCACATAGCAGAACTTTAAAAGTGC
TCATCATTGGAAAACGTTCTTCGGGGCGAAAACTCTCAAGGATCTTACCGCTGTTGAGATCCAGTTCGAT
GTAACCCACTCGTGCACCCAACTGATCTTCAGCATCTTTTACTTTCACCAGCGTTTCTGGGTGAGCAAAA
ACAGGAAGGCAAAATGCCGCAAAAAAGGGAATAAGGGCGACACGGAAATGTTGAATACTCATACTCTTCC
TTTTTCAATATTATTGAAGCATTTATCAGGGTTATTGTCTCATGAGCGGATACATATTTGAATGTATTTA
GAAAAATAAACAAATAGGGGTTCCGCGCACATTTCCCCGAAAAGTGCCACCTGACGTCTAAGAAACCATT
ATTATCATGACATTAACCTATAAAAATAGGCGTATCACGAGGCCCTTTCGTCTCGCGCGTTTCGGTGATG
ACGGTGAAAACCTCTGACACATGCAGCTCCCGGAGACGGTCACAGCTTGTCTGTAAGCGGATGCCGGGAG
CAGACAAGCCCGTCAGGGCGCGTCAGCGGGTGTTGGCGGGTGTCGGGGCTGGCTTAACTATGCGGCATCA
GAGCAGATTGTACTGAGAGTGCACCATATGCGGTGTGAAATACCGCACAGATGCGTAAGGAGAAAATACC
GCATCAGGCGCCATTCGCCATTCAGGCTGCGCAACTGTTGGGAAGGGCGATCGGTGCGGGCCTCTTCGCT
ATTACGCCAGCTGGCGAAAGGGGGATGTGCTGCAAGGCGATTAAGTTGGGTAACGCCAGGGTTTTCCCAG
TCACGACGTTGTAAAACGACGGCCAGTGCCAAGTTGGGATCTTTGCATTGGCCCACGGCTCTCAGGATGG
GGATGCTCCCCTTCAGCACCCGGTTCCCCTTGGAAACTGATGGTCCTGGCTCTGTGGCATGGCAGTGGCA
CTGTGAGGAGCCCCCTACCAGCAGCACACAGTGGGGTTGGCACTGCCACGCTCCGGATGCCGCGCTCTGA
TCCAACCCCATAATCAAGGGAACCCGAATTGCCCCATCATTGCCCCCACCACCCCCATCCTGCCGGGCCC
TCACACCCCACGCTGCCTTCTGGTGACATTCCCCAGCCCAAACCCACGGCTTCATGGCTACCGCGGGGCA
TTTCCCATTGCCGCCCCATTATCAGCTCTGCACACCTCCCGCTGTACCCATGCCTCGTGGCTGCCCTTCT
TTGACGTATAATCTTCTAATTAATACCCGGCCTTGTCAAAGTGGAGCACAAACGTTAATTAATTCCCCAG
CAGGCAGGTAATTAACAGTGTGACTCCCTTTTTGCTGCGAGTGGGGCTGATACAGAGAGATGTGGCACTA
TGGAGCCCACGGGGTCCTGGCACTGGGTGCCCACGGAGGTCCCCATGTGCTGCAGTGTCACCGCCTCCGA
GGAGACAGTATTGTCCCTGCGGTGTCCCTGCAGCTCAGCTCTGTCCACAGGGCCACCTCCAGTTTGGAGG
GGACACAATGCAGCCCCGATGCAACCCATCCTCGCAGCATCCCAGGGACAAAGACCCCACTGCAAGACCG
CACACAGGGCTGGGTCCCGCTCCCCTAATATCTACAGTGCTTCTTGCATGGCCCCTTAATCAATGCAGTT
AATCAGCATGCGCTCATGCACCGCTCTGGAGCTGCAAAGCCCCTCGCAGCGCTGCTCACCAACACCGCGC
ACCGCCCCGGCCCAGCCTGCAGCACGCGCTGCAAACAGGAAAGAAACAAAATATTGCCCAAATGTAGGCA
AAGGCATTCGGCTGCCTTGACCTCCGCCGGGCCGGGCCCTGCCTGACTCAGCTCCTTACTCAGCGCTCGC
TTCCTCCCTCCGGCTGCCACCGCCGCAGCGCACACCCTGACAAAGAGTGGCCCTTAACGGGCTCTGAGGT
GCACCCAGCAGTGCACTCAGCAGTCCAAGGGCCGGCCTGGAGGTTTGCACCGCTACGTGCTGACATTAGC
ATTGAACTTGGCCCTGGGTAGTGCTGCAGGCCGGGCGGGGTGGGTGTAGAGAGTGCAGCGCGCGTTGCAC
CCGGTGCCCCTTCCCCTCCCTTGCATCCCAGCAGGCTGCACCCCAGCACCAGGCCCGTGCATGCATGCTC
CTGGTGTTATTGCAGCCTGGTGCATGCATGCGTCTTGATGGTGCAGCGCTGTGCATGCATCCTCCTTGGT
GTGTAGCAGTCTAGTGCATGCATACCCCTCGGTGTTATTGCTGCTCTGTGCACGCACGCTCATTGTATCA
CTTCATCCCAGTGCATGCACTCACACTGGAGCGATTGCTGCTCGGTGCACGCACACTCATTGTATCACTG
CAGCTCAGTGGCTGCACGCACACCGGTGTTATTGCTGCTCGGTGCGTGCATGCACATCAGTGTCGCTGCA
GCTCAGTGCATGCACGCTCATTGCCCATCGCTATCCCTGCCTCTCCTGCTGGCGCTCCCCGGGAGGTGAC
TTCAAGGGGACCGCAGGACCACCTCGGGGGTGGGGGGAGGGCTGCACACGCGGACCCCGCTCCCCCTCCC
CAACAAAGCACTGTGGAATCAAAAAGGGGGGAGGGGGGATGGAGGGGCGCGTCACACCCCCGCCCCACAC
CCTCACC
Features (pLannotate 1.2.2; 17 found; start..end, strand, type, name):
      1..276     +  promoter       chicken β-actin promoter: No description available
    277..1246    +  intron         chimeric intron: chimera between introns from chicken β-actin and rabbit β-globin
   1333..1353    +  CDS            TEV site: tobacco etch virus (TEV) protease recognition and cleavage site
   1369..2252    +  CDS            HaloTag® (fragment): modified bacterial dehalogenase that forms covalent bonds with chloroalkane derivatives
   2296..6501    +  CDS            KIF13B (fragment): KI13B_HUMAN - Also known as GAKIN, KIAA0639. Experimental evidence at protein level: Swiss-Prot protein existence level 1. Involved in reorganization of the cortical cytoskeleton. Regulates axon formation by promoting the formation of extra axons. May be functionally important for the intracellular trafficking of MAGUKs and associated protein complexes. From Homo sapiens (Human).
   6518..6603    +  CDS            large T antigen (fragment): large T antigen from SV40 (simian virus 40)
   6626..6760    +  polyA_signal   SV40 poly(A) signal: SV40 polyadenylation signal
   6813..6835    -  protein_bind   lac operator (fragment): The lac repressor binds to the lac operator to inhibit transcription in E. coli. This inhibition can be relieved by adding lactose or isopropyl-β-D-thiogalactopyranoside (IPTG). lac repressor encoded by lacI
   6839..6869    -  promoter       lac promoter: promoter for the E. coli lac operon
   6884..6905    -  protein_bind   CAP binding site: CAP binding activates transcription in the presence of cAMP. E. coli catabolite activator protein
   6918..7010    -  CDS            lacI (fragment): lac repressor; lacI; The lac repressor binds to the lac operator to inhibit transcription in E. coli. This inhibition can be relieved by adding lactose or isopropyl-β-D-thiogalactopyranoside (IPTG).
   7193..7781    -  rep_origin     ori: high-copy-number ColE1/pMB1/pBR322/pUC origin of replication
   7952..8812    -  CDS            AmpR: β-lactamase; bla; confers resistance to ampicillin, carbenicillin, and related antibiotics
   8813..8917    -  promoter       AmpR promoter: bla
   9012..9047    +  CDS            rop (fragment): Rop protein, which maintains plasmids at low copy number; rop
   9149..9248    +  misc_feature   bom (fragment): basis of mobility region from pBR322
   9254..9408    -  CDS            lacZα (fragment): LacZα fragment of β-galactosidase; lacZ fragment
