[The description below was written by a language model from this plasmid's Addgene catalogue record and pLannotate feature annotations shown in this document.]
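Description:
pBa.Halo-Kif13B tail 442-1843 is an 11.2 kb mammalian expression plasmid built on the pBeta Actin-Halo backbone. It is maintained in E. coli through a high-copy ColE1/pUC-type origin and selected with ampicillin via the β-lactamase gene and its native promoter. The bacterial portion also contains remnants of older cloning vectors (fragments of lacI, lacZα, rop and the pBR322 bom region, plus a lac promoter/operator), which have no evident role in the construct's use. The depositor notes that the pBa backbone is prone to recombination, which is why a recombination-stabilising host strain is listed. No mammalian selection marker is annotated, so the plasmid appears suited to transient transfection.

The expression cassette is driven by the chicken β-actin promoter followed by a chimeric chicken β-actin/rabbit β-globin intron, an arrangement that gives strong, broad expression in mammalian cells. Downstream lie a TEV protease recognition site, a HaloTag coding sequence and then the Kif13b fragment, so the tag sits at the N-terminus of the fusion. The cassette ends with an SV40 polyadenylation signal. The insert is otherwise wild-type mouse Kif13b lacking its first 441 residues, leaving residues 442-1843, the "tail" of this kinesin named in the construct title. The automated annotation labels this region by its human KIF13B homologue, but the catalogue entry specifies the mouse gene.

HaloTag binds chloroalkane ligands covalently, allowing the tail fragment to be labelled with fluorescent dyes in cells. The associated publication concerns labelling of dendritically polarised vesicle populations, consistent with use of this fusion to visualise the vesicles bound by a motor's tail, although the record does not detail the experiment.
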