Addgene plasmid #162721: pBa.Halo-Kif13B tail 442-1843
Purpose: Mammalian expression of WT mouse Kif13b with deletion of the 441 N-terminal residues
Depositing lab: Marvin Bentley. Depositing organization: Rensselaer Polytechnic Institute. Publication: A Novel Labeling Strategy Reveals That Myosin Va and Myosin Vb Bind the Same Dendritically Polarized Vesicle Population. Frank M, Citarella CG, Quinones GB, Bentley M. Traffic. 2020 Sep 21. doi: 10.1111/tra.12764. PubMed 32959500.
Backbone
  Vector backbone: pBeta Actin-Halo
  Vector type: Mammalian Expression
Growth in bacteria
  Bacterial resistance: Ampicillin, 100 μg/mL
  Growth temperature: 37°C
  Growth strain: NEB Stable
  Copy number: High Copy
Gene/Insert
  Gene/Insert name: Kif 13B
  Species: M. musculus (mouse)
  Mutation: WT with deletion of the 441 N-terminal residues.
  GenBank ID: NM_001081177.1
  Entrez Gene: Kif13b (a.k.a. 5330429L19Rik, 6030414C01, C130021D12Rik, GAKIN)
  Promoter: Chicken Beta actin
  Cloning method: Restriction Enzyme; 5′ cloning site Unknown (unknown if destroyed); 3′ cloning site Unknown (unknown if destroyed)
Terms and licenses: Academic/Nonprofit Terms; Industry Terms: Not Available to Industry
Depositor comments: pBa vector is susceptible to recombination and should not be grown in fast growing bacteria or cloned using recombination.
How to cite: pBa.Halo-Kif13B tail 442-1843 was a gift from Marvin Bentley (Addgene plasmid # 162721 ; http://n2t.net/addgene:162721 ; RRID:Addgene_162721)
